Addgene plasmid #231937: pcDNA5-ZNF207_∆RNA3_-3xFLAG
Purpose: Vector for generating Flp-In cell lines allowing dox-inducible mammalian expression of ZNF207_∆RNA3_3xFLAG
Depositing lab: Thomas Gonatopoulos-Pournatzis. Depositing organization: National Cancer Institute (NCI). Publication: RNA-coupled CRISPR screens reveal ZNF207 as a regulator of LMNA aberrant splicing in progeria. Behera AK, Kim JJ, Kordale S, Pekovic F, Damodaran AP, Kumari B, Vidak S, Dickson E, Xiao MS, Duncan G, Andresson T, Misteli T, Valkov E, Gonatopoulos-Pournatzis T. Mol Cell. 2026 Jan 8;86(1):41-59.e15. doi: 10.1016/j.molcel.2025.12.003. Epub 2025 Dec 30. PubMed 41475346.
Backbone
  Vector backbone: pcDNA5/FRT/TO
  Vector type: Mammalian Expression
  Selectable markers: Hygromycin, only when integrated into FlpIn FRT site
Growth in bacteria
  Bacterial resistance: Ampicillin, 100 μg/mL
  Growth temperature: 37°C
  Growth strain: DH5alpha
  Copy number: High Copy
Gene/Insert
  Gene/Insert name: ZNF207
  Species: H. sapiens (human)
  Mutation: deletion of RNA3
  Entrez Gene: ZNF207 (a.k.a. BuGZ, hBuGZ)
  Promoter: CMV/TO inducible promoter
  Tag / fusion protein: FLAG (C terminal on insert)
  Cloning method: Gateway Cloning
Terms and licenses: Academic/Nonprofit Terms; Industry Terms: Not Available to Industry
Depositor comments: Please visit https://doi.org/10.1101/2025.04.25.648738 for bioRxiv preprint.
How to cite: pcDNA5-ZNF207_∆RNA3_-3xFLAG was a gift from Thomas Gonatopoulos-Pournatzis (Addgene plasmid # 231937 ; http://n2t.net/addgene:231937 ; RRID:Addgene_231937)
