[The description below was written by a language model from this plasmid's Addgene catalogue record and pLannotate feature annotations shown in this document.]
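Description:
pcDNA5-ZNF207_∆RNA3_-3xFLAG is a mammalian expression plasmid built on the pcDNA5/FRT/TO backbone, designed for making isogenic Flp-In cell lines with doxycycline-inducible expression of a mutant human ZNF207 (also called BuGZ). It is maintained in E. coli as a high-copy plasmid through a ColE1/pUC-type origin and selected with ampicillin via the β-lactamase gene. Small fragments annotated as f1 ori, lac regulatory elements, lacI, ble and an SV40 promoter appear to be backbone remnants rather than functional parts.

The expression cassette uses the CMV enhancer and immediate-early promoter followed by tet operator sequences (the short hits labelled PLtetO-1 and TRE3GV fragments correspond to these), forming the CMV/TO promoter. In host cells that express the Tet repressor, transcription is blocked until tetracycline or doxycycline releases the repressor. Downstream lies an attB1 site left from Gateway cloning, then the ZNF207 open reading frame carrying a deletion of the region the depositor calls RNA3; the record does not define the boundaries of this deletion. The annotation tool matched the coding sequence to the mouse orthologue, but the catalogue lists the insert as human. A C-terminal 3xFLAG tag, detected only as a partial FLAG hit, allows detection and immunoprecipitation, and a bGH polyadenylation signal terminates the transcript.

An FRT site sits directly upstream of a hygromycin resistance gene with an SV40 poly(A) signal. This gene becomes functional only after Flp-mediated recombination into the genomic FRT site of a Flp-In host line, so hygromycin selects for correct single-copy integration. The associated study concerns ZNF207 as a regulator of aberrant LMNA splicing in progeria.
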