Features (pLannotate 1.2.2; 23 found; start..end, strand, type, name):
    270..395     +  CDS            ble (fragment): BLE_KLEPN - Experimental evidence at protein level: Swiss-Prot protein existence level 1. Binding protein with a strong affinity to the bleomycin family of antibiotics. Binds to CL990; an antimitotic-antibiotic compound. From Klebsiella pneumoniae.
    390..511     +  polyA_signal   SV40 poly(A) signal: SV40 polyadenylation signal
    584..600     -  protein_bind   lac operator: The lac repressor binds to the lac operator to inhibit transcription in E. coli. This inhibition can be relieved by adding lactose or isopropyl-β-D-thiogalactopyranoside (IPTG). lac repressor encoded by lacI
    608..638     -  promoter       lac promoter: promoter for the E. coli lac operon
    653..674     -  protein_bind   CAP binding site: CAP binding activates transcription in the presence of cAMP. E. coli catabolite activator protein
    687..779     -  CDS            lacI (fragment): lac repressor; lacI; The lac repressor binds to the lac operator to inhibit transcription in E. coli. This inhibition can be relieved by adding lactose or isopropyl-β-D-thiogalactopyranoside (IPTG).
    962..1550    -  rep_origin     ori: high-copy-number ColE1/pMB1/pBR322/pUC origin of replication
   1721..2581    -  CDS            AmpR: β-lactamase; bla; confers resistance to ampicillin, carbenicillin, and related antibiotics
   2582..2686    -  promoter       AmpR promoter: bla
   2745..2797    -  misc_feature   bom (fragment): basis of mobility region from pBR322
   2952..3331    +  enhancer       CMV enhancer: human cytomegalovirus immediate early enhancer
   3332..3535    +  promoter       CMV promoter: human cytomegalovirus (CMV) immediate early promoter
   3537..3556    +  promoter       PLtetO-1 promoter (fragment): modified phage lambda PL promoter with tet operator sites (Lutz and Bujard, 1997)
   3558..3577    +  promoter       PLtetO-1 promoter (fragment): modified phage lambda PL promoter with tet operator sites (Lutz and Bujard, 1997)
   3585..3618    +  promoter       TRE3GV promoter (fragment): 3rd-generation Tet-responsive promoter that can be activated by binding of Tet-On® 3G, optimized for retroviral and lentiviral vectors
   3753..3777    +  protein_bind   attB1: mutant version of attB; recombination site for the Gateway® BP reaction BP Clonase™
   3780..5249    +  CDS            Znf207: ZN207_MOUSE - Also known as Bugz From Mus musculus (Mouse).
   5298..5318    +  CDS            FLAG (fragment): FLAG® epitope tag, followed by an enterokinase cleavage site
   5365..5589    +  polyA_signal   bGH poly(A) signal: bovine growth hormone polyadenylation signal
   5593..5614    +  promoter       SV40 promoter (fragment): SV40 enhancer and early promoter
   5635..5868    +  rep_origin     f1 ori (fragment) (sequence partly withheld): f1 bacteriophage origin of replication; arrow indicates direction of (+) strand synthesis
   5873..5920    +  protein_bind   FRT: FLP-mediated recombination occurs in the 8-bp core sequence TCTAGAAA (Turan and Bode, 2011). FLP recombinase from the Saccharomyces cerevisiae 2μ plasmid
   5928..260     +  CDS            HygR (across the origin): aminoglycoside phosphotransferase from E. coli; aph(4)-Ia; confers resistance to hygromycin
>Addgene plasmid #231937 | pcDNA5-ZNF207_∆RNA3_-3xFLAG | addgene full sequence | sequence record 461131 | Addgene NGS Result
TTGCAGGATCGCCGCGGCTCCGGGCGTATATGCTCCGCATTGGTCTTGACCAACTCTATCAGAGCTTGGT
TGACGGCAATTTCGATGATGCAGCTTGGGCGCAGGGTCGATGCGACGCAATCGTCCGATCCGGAGCCGGG
ACTGTCGGGCGTACACAAATCGCCCGCAGAAGCGCGGCCGTCTGGACCGATGGCTGTGTAGAAGTACTCG
CCGATAGTGGAAACCGACGCCCCAGCACTCGTCCGAGGGCAAAGGAATAGCACGTACTACGAGATTTCGA
TTCCACCGCCGCCTTCTATGAAAGGTTGGGCTTCGGAATCGTTTTCCGGGACGCCGGCTGGATGATCCTC
CAGCGCGGGGATCTCATGCTGGAGTTCTTCGCCCACCCCAACTTGTTTATTGCAGCTTATAATGGTTACA
AATAAAGCAATAGCATCACAAATTTCACAAATAAAGCATTTTTTTCACTGCATTCTAGTTGTGGTTTGTC
CAAACTCATCAATGTATCTTATCATGTCTGTATACCGTCGACCTCTAGCTAGAGCTTGGCGTAATCATGG
TCATAGCTGTTTCCTGTGTGAAATTGTTATCCGCTCACAATTCCACACAACATACGAGCCGGAAGCATAA
AGTGTAAAGCCTGGGGTGCCTAATGAGTGAGCTAACTCACATTAATTGCGTTGCGCTCACTGCCCGCTTT
CCAGTCGGGAAACCTGTCGTGCCAGCTGCATTAATGAATCGGCCAACGCGCGGGGAGAGGCGGTTTGCGT
ATTGGGCGCTCTTCCGCTTCCTCGCTCACTGACTCGCTGCGCTCGGTCGTTCGGCTGCGGCGAGCGGTAT
CAGCTCACTCAAAGGCGGTAATACGGTTATCCACAGAATCAGGGGATAACGCAGGAAAGAACATGTGAGC
AAAAGGCCAGCAAAAGGCCAGGAACCGTAAAAAGGCCGCGTTGCTGGCGTTTTTCCATAGGCTCCGCCCC
CCTGACGAGCATCACAAAAATCGACGCTCAAGTCAGAGGTGGCGAAACCCGACAGGACTATAAAGATACC
AGGCGTTTCCCCCTGGAAGCTCCCTCGTGCGCTCTCCTGTTCCGACCCTGCCGCTTACCGGATACCTGTC
CGCCTTTCTCCCTTCGGGAAGCGTGGCGCTTTCTCATAGCTCACGCTGTAGGTATCTCAGTTCGGTGTAG
GTCGTTCGCTCCAAGCTGGGCTGTGTGCACGAACCCCCCGTTCAGCCCGACCGCTGCGCCTTATCCGGTA
ACTATCGTCTTGAGTCCAACCCGGTAAGACACGACTTATCGCCACTGGCAGCAGCCACTGGTAACAGGAT
TAGCAGAGCGAGGTATGTAGGCGGTGCTACAGAGTTCTTGAAGTGGTGGCCTAACTACGGCTACACTAGA
AGAACAGTATTTGGTATCTGCGCTCTGCTGAAGCCAGTTACCTTCGGAAAAAGAGTTGGTAGCTCTTGAT
CCGGCAAACAAACCACCGCTGGTAGCGGTGGTTTTTTTGTTTGCAAGCAGCAGATTACGCGCAGAAAAAA
AGGATCTCAAGAAGATCCTTTGATCTTTTCTACGGGGTCTGACGCTCAGTGGAACGAAAACTCACGTTAA
GGGATTTTGGTCATGAGATTATCAAAAAGGATCTTCACCTAGATCCTTTTAAATTAAAAATGAAGTTTTA
AATCAATCTAAAGTATATATGAGTAAACTTGGTCTGACAGTTACCAATGCTTAATCAGTGAGGCACCTAT
CTCAGCGATCTGTCTATTTCGTTCATCCATAGTTGCCTGACTCCCCGTCGTGTAGATAACTACGATACGG
GAGGGCTTACCATCTGGCCCCAGTGCTGCAATGATACCGCGAGACCCACGCTCACCGGCTCCAGATTTAT
CAGCAATAAACCAGCCAGCCGGAAGGGCCGAGCGCAGAAGTGGTCCTGCAACTTTATCCGCCTCCATCCA
GTCTATTAATTGTTGCCGGGAAGCTAGAGTAAGTAGTTCGCCAGTTAATAGTTTGCGCAACGTTGTTGCC
ATTGCTACAGGCATCGTGGTGTCACGCTCGTCGTTTGGTATGGCTTCATTCAGCTCCGGTTCCCAACGAT
CAAGGCGAGTTACATGATCCCCCATGTTGTGCAAAAAAGCGGTTAGCTCCTTCGGTCCTCCGATCGTTGT
CAGAAGTAAGTTGGCCGCAGTGTTATCACTCATGGTTATGGCAGCACTGCATAATTCTCTTACTGTCATG
CCATCCGTAAGATGCTTTTCTGTGACTGGTGAGTACTCAACCAAGTCATTCTGAGAATAGTGTATGCGGC
GACCGAGTTGCTCTTGCCCGGCGTCAATACGGGATAATACCGCGCCACATAGCAGAACTTTAAAAGTGCT
CATCATTGGAAAACGTTCTTCGGGGCGAAAACTCTCAAGGATCTTACCGCTGTTGAGATCCAGTTCGATG
TAACCCACTCGTGCACCCAACTGATCTTCAGCATCTTTTACTTTCACCAGCGTTTCTGGGTGAGCAAAAA
CAGGAAGGCAAAATGCCGCAAAAAAGGGAATAAGGGCGACACGGAAATGTTGAATACTCATACTCTTCCT
TTTTCAATATTATTGAAGCATTTATCAGGGTTATTGTCTCATGAGCGGATACATATTTGAATGTATTTAG
AAAAATAAACAAATAGGGGTTCCGCGCACATTTCCCCGAAAAGTGCCACCTGACGTCGACGGATCGGGAG
ATCTCCCGATCCCCTATGGTGCACTCTCAGTACAATCTGCTCTGATGCCGCATAGTTAAGCCAGTATCTG
CTCCCTGCTTGTGTGTTGGAGGTCGCTGAGTAGTGCGCGAGCAAAATTTAAGCTACAACAAGGCAAGGCT
TGACCGACAATTGCATGAAGAATCTGCTTAGGGTTAGGCGTTTTGCGCTGCTTCGCGATGTACGGGCCAG
ATATACGCGTTGACATTGATTATTGACTAGTTATTAATAGTAATCAATTACGGGGTCATTAGTTCATAGC
CCATATATGGAGTTCCGCGTTACATAACTTACGGTAAATGGCCCGCCTGGCTGACCGCCCAACGACCCCC
GCCCATTGACGTCAATAATGACGTATGTTCCCATAGTAACGCCAATAGGGACTTTCCATTGACGTCAATG
GGTGGAGTATTTACGGTAAACTGCCCACTTGGCAGTACATCAAGTGTATCATATGCCAAGTACGCCCCCT
ATTGACGTCAATGACGGTAAATGGCCCGCCTGGCATTATGCCCAGTACATGACCTTATGGGACTTTCCTA
CTTGGCAGTACATCTACGTATTAGTCATCGCTATTACCATGGTGATGCGGTTTTGGCAGTACATCAATGG
GCGTGGATAGCGGTTTGACTCACGGGGATTTCCAAGTCTCCACCCCATTGACGTCAATGGGAGTTTGTTT
TGGCACCAAAATCAACGGGACTTTCCAAAATGTCGTAACAACTCCGCCCCATTGACGCAAATGGGCGGTA
GGCGTGTACGGTGGGAGGTCTATATAAGCAGAGCTCTCCCTATCAGTGATAGAGATCTCCCTATCAGTGA
TAGAGATCGTCGACGAGCTCGTTTAGTGAACCGTCAGATCGCCTGGAGACGCCATCCACGCTGTTTTGAC
CTCCATAGAAGACACCGGGACCGATCCAGCCTCCGGACTCTAGCGTTTAAACTTAAGCTTGGTACCGAGC
TCGGATCCACTAGTCCAGTGTGGTGGAATTCTGCAGATATCAACAAGTTTGTACAAAAAAGCAGGCTTCA
TGGGTCGCAAGAAGAAGAAGCAGCTGAAGCCGTGGTGCTGGTATTGTAATAGAGATTTTGATGATGAGAA
GATCCTTATTCAGCACCAAAAAGCAAAGCATTTTAAATGCCATATATGTCACAAGAAATTGTATACAGGA
CCTGGCTTAGCTATTCATTGCATGCAGGTACATAAAGAAACAATAGATGCCGTACCAAATGCAATACCTG
GAAGAACAGACATAGAGTTGGAAATATATGGTATGGAAGGTATTCCAGAAAAAGACATGGATGAAAGACG
ACGACTTCTTGAACAGAAAACACAAGAAAGTCAAAAAAAGAAGCAACAAGATGATTCTGATGAATATGAT
GATGACGACTCTGCAGCCTCAACTTCATTTCAGCCACAGCCTGTTCAACCTCAGCAAGGTTATATTCCTC
CAATGGCACAGCCAGGACTGCCACCAGTACCAGGAGCACCAGGAATGCCTCCAGGCATACCTCCATTAAT
GCCAGGTGTTCCTCCTCTGATGCCAGGAATGCCACCAGTTATGCCAGGCATGCCACCTGGATTGCATCAT
CAGAGAAAATACACCCAGTCATTTTGCGGTGAAAACATAATGATGCCAATGGGTGGAATGATGCCACCTG
GACCAGGAATACCACCTCTGATGCCTGGAATGCCACCAGGTATGCCCCCACCTGTTCCACGTCCTGGAAT
TCCTCCAATGACTCAAGCACAGGCTGTTTCAGCGCCAGGTATTCTTAATAGACCACCTGCACCAACAGCA
ACTGTACCTGCCCCACAGCCTCCAGTTACTAAGCCTCTTTTCCCCAGTGCTGGACAGATGGGGACACCTG
TCACAAGCTCAAGTACAGCTTCATCCAATTCAGAAAGTCTGTCTGCATCTTCTAAAGCTCTGTTTCCTAG
CACAGCACAAGCTCAGGCAGCTGTCCAAGGACCTGTTGGTACAGATTTCAAACCCTTAAATAGTACCCCT
GCAACAACTACAGAACCCCCAAAGCCTACATTCCCTGCTTATACACAGTCTACAGCTTCAACAACTAGTA
CAACAAATAGTACTGCAGCTAAACCAGCGGCTTCAATAACAAGTAAGCCTGCTACACTTACAACTACATC
CGCCACATCAAAGTTGATCCATCCAGATGAGGATATATCCCTGGAAGAGAGAAGGGCACAGTTACCTAAG
TATCAACGTAATCTTCCTCGGCCAGGACAGGCCCCCATCGGTAATCCACCAGTTGGACCAATTGGAGGTA
TGATGCCACCACAGCCAGGCATCCCACAGCAACAAGGAATGAGACCCCCAATGCCACCTCATGGTCAGTA
TGGTGGTCATCATCAAGGCATGCCAGGATACCTTCCTGGTGCTATGCCCCCGTATGGGCAGGGACCGCCA
ATGGTGAACCCAGCTTTCTTGTACAAAGTGGTGATGGGCTGCAGGAATTCGATATCAAGCTTAGGTGGAA
TGGACTACAAGGACCACGACGGTGACTACAAGGACCACGACATCGACTACAAGGACGACGACGACAAGTA
GCTCGAGTCTAGAGGGCCCGTTTAAACCCGCTGATCAGCCTCGACTGTGCCTTCTAGTTGCCAGCCATCT
GTTGTTTGCCCCTCCCCCGTGCCTTCCTTGACCCTGGAAGGTGCCACTCCCACTGTCCTTTCCTAATAAA
ATGAGGAAATTGCATCGCATTGTCTGAGTAGGTGTCATTCTATTCTGGGGGGTGGGGTGGGGCAGGACAG
CAAGGGGGAGGATTGGGAAGACAATAGCAGGCATGCTGGGGATGCGGTGGGCTCTATGGCTTCTGAGGCG
GAAAGAACCAGCTGGGGCTCTAGGGGGTATCCCC
[124 nt withheld, positions 5635-5758]
C
[91 nt withheld, positions 5760-5850]
AGGGTGATGGTTCACGTACCTAGAAGTTCCTATTCCGAAGTTCCTATTCTCTAGAAAGTATAGGAACTTC
CTTGGCCAAAAAGCCTGAACTCACCGCGACGTCTGTCGAGAAGTTTCTGATCGAAAAGTTCGACAGCGTC
TCCGACCTGATGCAGCTCTCGGAGGGCGAAGAATCTCGTGCTTTCAGCTTCGATGTAGGAGGGCGTGGAT
ATGTCCTGCGGGTAAATAGCTGCGCCGATGGTTTCTACAAAGATCGTTATGTTTATCGGCACTTTGCATC
GGCCGCGCTCCCGATTCCGGAAGTGCTTGACATTGGGGAATTCAGCGAGAGCCTGACCTATTGCATCTCC
CGCCGTGCACAGGGTGTCACGTTGCAAGACCTGCCTGAAACCGAACTGCCCGCTGTTCTGCAGCCGGTCG
CGGAGGCCATGGATGCGATCGCTGCGGCCGATCTTAGCCAGACGAGCGGGTTCGGCCCATTCGGACCGCA
AGGAATCGGTCAATACACTACATGGCGTGATTTCATATGCGCGATTGCTGATCCCCATGTGTATCACTGG
CAAACTGTGATGGACGACACCGTCAGTGCGTCCGTCGCGCAGGCTCTCGATGAGCTGATGCTTTGGGCCG
AGGACTGCCCCGAAGTCCGGCACCTCGTGCACGCGGATTTCGGCTCCAACAATGTCCTGACGGACAATGG
CCGCATAACAGCGGTCATTGACTGGAGCGAGGCGATGTTCGGGGATTCCCAATACGAGGTCGCCAACATC
TTCTTCTGGAGGCCGTGGTTGGCTTGTATGGAGCAGCAGACGCGCTACTTCGAGCGGAGGCATCCGGAGC
